LOCUS       Exported 3447 bp ds-DNA circular SYN 13-MAY-2021
DEFINITION  pMVP L3-L2 entry plasmid, contains AID + WPRE for 3- or 4-component
            MultiSite Gateway Pro assembly. Allows fusion of minimal C-term AID
            domain (activated by auxin) to gene in lentivirus vectors.
ACCESSION   .
VERSION     .
KEYWORDS    LA802: pMVP (L3-L2) AID + WPRE
SOURCE      synthetic DNA construct
  ORGANISM  synthetic DNA construct
REFERENCE   1 (bases 1 to 3447)
  AUTHORS   Haldeman JM, Conway AE, Arlotto ME, Slentz DH, Muoio DM, Becker TC,
            Newgard CB
  TITLE     Creation of versatile cloning platforms for transgene expression and
            dCas9-based epigenome editing.
  JOURNAL   Nucleic Acids Res. 2018 Dec 27. pii: 5264291. doi:
            10.1093/nar/gky1286.
  PUBMED    30590691
REFERENCE   2 (bases 1 to 3447)
  AUTHORS   .
  TITLE     Direct Submission
  JOURNAL   Exported May 13, 2021 from SnapGene Server 1.1.58
            http://www.snapgene.com
FEATURES             Location/Qualifiers
     source          1..3447
                     /organism="synthetic DNA construct"
                     /mol_type="other DNA"
     primer_bind     92..109
                     /label=L4440
                     /note="L4440 vector, forward primer"
     terminator      268..295
                     /label=rrnB T2 terminator
                     /note="transcription terminator T2 from the E. coli rrnB
                     gene"
     terminator      387..473
                     /gene="Escherichia coli rrnB"
                     /label=rrnB T1 terminator
                     /note="transcription terminator T1 from the E. coli rrnB
                     gene"
     primer_bind     522..544
                     /label=M13/pUC Forward
                     /note="In lacZ gene"
     primer_bind     536..553
                     /label=M13 Forward
                     /note="In lacZ gene. Also called M13-F20 or M13 (-21)
                     Forward"
     primer_bind     537..553
                     /label=M13 fwd
                     /note="common sequencing primer, one of multiple similar
                     variants"
     protein_bind    570..665
                     /gene="mutant version of attL"
                     /label=attL3
                     /bound_moiety="LR Clonase(TM)"
                     /note="recombination site for the Gateway(R) LR reaction"
     CDS             680..883
                     /codon_start=1
                     /product="minimal degron from the auxin-responsive IAA17
                     protein of Arabidopsis thaliana (Kubota et al., 2013)"
                     /label=mini-AID
                     /note="acts as an auxin-inducible degron (AID) in the
                     presence of TIR1"
                     /translation="KEKSACPKDPAKPPAKAQVVGWPPVRSYRKNVMVSCQKSSGGPEA
                     AAFVKVSMDGAPYLRKIDLRMYK"
     misc_feature    943..1531
                     /label=WPRE
                     /note="woodchuck hepatitis virus posttranscriptional
                     regulatory element"
     primer_bind     complement(996..1016)
                     /label=WPRE-R
                     /note="WPRE, reverse primer"
     CDS             complement(1414..1425)
                     /codon_start=1
                     /product="Factor Xa recognition and cleavage site"
                     /label=Factor Xa site
                     /translation="IEGR"
     protein_bind    complement(1559..1658)
                     /gene="mutant version of attL"
                     /label=attL2
                     /bound_moiety="LR Clonase(TM)"
                     /note="recombination site for the Gateway(R) LR reaction"
     primer_bind     complement(1688..1707)
                     /label=T7
                     /note="T7 promoter, forward primer"
     promoter        complement(1689..1707)
                     /label=T7 promoter
                     /note="promoter for bacteriophage T7 RNA polymerase"
     primer_bind     complement(1712..1728)
                     /label=M13 rev
                     /note="common sequencing primer, one of multiple similar
                     variants"
     primer_bind     complement(1712..1728)
                     /label=M13 Reverse
                     /note="In lacZ gene. Also called M13-rev"
     primer_bind     complement(1830..1849)
                     /label=pENTR-R
                     /note="pENTR vectors, reverse primer"
     CDS             1841..2650
                     /codon_start=1
                     /gene="aph(3')-Ia"
                     /product="aminoglycoside phosphotransferase"
                     /label=KanR
                     /note="confers resistance to kanamycin in bacteria or G418
                     (Geneticin(R)) in eukaryotes"
                     /translation="MSHIQRETSRPRLNSNMDADLYGYKWARDNVGQSGATIYRLYGKP
                     DAPELFLKHGKGSVANDVTDEMVRLNWLTEFMPLPTIKHFIRTPDDAWLLTTAIPGKTA
                     FQVLEEYPDSGENIVDALAVFLRRLHSIPVCNCPFNSDRVFRLAQAQSRMNNGLVDASD
                     FDDERNGWPVEQVWKEMHKLLPFSPDSVVTHGDFSLDNLIFDEGKLIGCIDVGRVGIAD
                     RYQDLAILWNCLGEFSPSLQKRLFQKYGIDNPDMNKLQFHLMLDEFF"
     primer_bind     complement(1908..1927)
                     /label=Kan-R
                     /note="Kanamycin resistance gene, reverse primer"
     rep_origin      2797..3385
                     /direction=RIGHT
                     /label=ori
                     /note="high-copy-number ColE1/pMB1/pBR322/pUC origin of
                     replication"
     primer_bind     3286..3305
                     /label=pBR322ori-F
                     /note="pBR322 origin, forward primer"
ORIGIN
        1 ctttcctgcg ttatcccctg attctgtgga taaccgtatt accgcctttg agtgagctga
       61 taccgctcgc cgcagccgaa cgaccgagcg cagcgagtca gtgagcgagg aagcggaaga
      121 gcgcccaata cgcaaaccgc ctctccccgc gcgttggccg attcattaat gcagctggca
      181 cgacaggttt cccgactgga aagcgggcag tgagcgcaac gcaattaata cgcgtaccgc
      241 tagccaggaa gagtttgtag aaacgcaaaa aggccatccg tcaggatggc cttctgctta
      301 gtttgatgcc tggcagttta tggcgggcgt cctgcccgcc accctccggg ccgttgcttc
      361 acaacgttca aatccgctcc cggcggattt gtcctactca ggagagcgtt caccgacaaa
      421 caacagataa aacgaaaggc ccagtcttcc gactgagcct ttcgttttat ttgatgcctg
      481 gcagttccct actctcgcgt taacgctagc atggatgttt tcccagtcac gacgttgtaa
      541 aacgacggcc agtcttaagc tcgggcccca aataatgatt ttattttgac tgatagtgac
      601 ctgttcgttg caacaaattg atgagcaatg cttttttata atgccaactt tgtataataa
      661 agttggtggc ggcggatcca aggagaagag tgcttgtcct aaagatccag ccaaacctcc
      721 ggccaaggca caagttgtgg gatggccacc ggtgagatca taccggaaga acgtgatggt
      781 ttcctgccaa aaatcaagcg gtggcccgga ggcggcggcg ttcgtgaagg tatcaatgga
      841 cggagcaccg tacttgagga aaatcgattt gaggatgtat aaataagaat tctgaagctt
      901 agcctagagc tcctatagtg agaccggtta gtaatgatcg acaatcaacc tctggattac
      961 aaaatttgtg aaagattgac tggtattctt aactatgttg ctccttttac gctatgtgga
     1021 tacgctgctt taatgccttt gtatcatgct attgcttccc gtatggcttt cattttctcc
     1081 tccttgtata aatcctggtt gctgtctctt tatgaggagt tgtggcccgt tgtcaggcaa
     1141 cgtggcgtgg tgtgcactgt gtttgctgac gcaaccccca ctggttgggg cattgccacc
     1201 acctgtcagc tcctttccgg gactttcgct ttccccctcc ctattgccac ggcggaactc
     1261 atcgccgcct gccttgcccg ctgctggaca ggggctcggc tgttgggcac tgacaattcc
     1321 gtggtgttgt cggggaagct gacgtccttt ccatggctgc tcgcctgtgt tgccacctgg
     1381 attctgcgcg ggacgtcctt ctgctacgtc ccttcggccc tcaatccagc ggaccttcct
     1441 tcccgcggcc tgctgccggc tctgcggcct cttccgcgtc ttcgccttcg ccctcagacg
     1501 agtcggatct ccctttgggc cgcctccccg cctggcgatg gtactgtcct agtacctgac
     1561 ccagctttct tgtacaaagt tggcattata agaaagcatt gcttatcaat ttgttgcaac
     1621 gaacaggtca ctatcagtca aaataaaatc attatttgcc atccagctgc agggcggccg
     1681 cgatatcccc tatagtgagt cgtattacat ggtcatagct gtttcctggc agctctggcc
     1741 cgtgtctcaa aatctctgat gttacattgc acaagataaa aatatatcat catgaacaat
     1801 aaaactgtct gcttacataa acagtaatac aaggggtgtt atgagccata ttcaacggga
     1861 aacgtcgagg ccgcgattaa attccaacat ggatgctgat ttatatgggt ataaatgggc
     1921 tcgcgataat gtcgggcaat caggtgcgac aatctatcgc ttgtatggga agcccgatgc
     1981 gccagagttg tttctgaaac atggcaaagg tagcgttgcc aatgatgtta cagatgagat
     2041 ggtcagacta aactggctga cggaatttat gcctcttccg accatcaagc attttatccg
     2101 tactcctgat gatgcatggt tactcaccac tgcgatcccc ggaaaaacag cattccaggt
     2161 attagaagaa tatcctgatt caggtgaaaa tattgttgat gcgctggcag tgttcctgcg
     2221 ccggttgcat tcgattcctg tttgtaattg tccttttaac agcgatcgcg tatttcgtct
     2281 cgctcaggcg caatcacgaa tgaataacgg tttggttgat gcgagtgatt ttgatgacga
     2341 gcgtaatggc tggcctgttg aacaagtctg gaaagaaatg cataaacttt tgccattctc
     2401 accggattca gtcgtcactc atggtgattt ctcacttgat aaccttattt ttgacgaggg
     2461 gaaattaata ggttgtattg atgttggacg agtcggaatc gcagaccgat accaggatct
     2521 tgccatccta tggaactgcc tcggtgagtt ttctccttca ttacagaaac ggctttttca
     2581 aaaatatggt attgataatc ctgatatgaa taaattgcag tttcatttga tgctcgatga
     2641 gtttttctaa tcagaattgg ttaattggtt gtaacactgg cagagcatta cgctgacttg
     2701 acgggacggc gcaagctcat gaccaaaatc ccttaacgtg agttacgcgt cgttccactg
     2761 agcgtcagac cccgtagaaa agatcaaagg atcttcttga gatccttttt ttctgcgcgt
     2821 aatctgctgc ttgcaaacaa aaaaaccacc gctaccagcg gtggtttgtt tgccggatca
     2881 agagctacca actctttttc cgaaggtaac tggcttcagc agagcgcaga taccaaatac
     2941 tgttcttcta gtgtagccgt agttaggcca ccacttcaag aactctgtag caccgcctac
     3001 atacctcgct ctgctaatcc tgttaccagt ggctgctgcc agtggcgata agtcgtgtct
     3061 taccgggttg gactcaagac gatagttacc ggataaggcg cagcggtcgg gctgaacggg
     3121 gggttcgtgc acacagccca gcttggagcg aacgacctac accgaactga gatacctaca
     3181 gcgtgagcta tgagaaagcg ccacgcttcc cgaagggaga aaggcggaca ggtatccggt
     3241 aagcggcagg gtcggaacag gagagcgcac gagggagctt ccagggggaa acgcctggta
     3301 tctttatagt cctgtcgggt ttcgccacct ctgacttgag cgtcgatttt tgtgatgctc
     3361 gtcagggggg cggagcctat ggaaaaacgc cagcaacgcg gcctttttac ggttcctggc
     3421 cttttgctgg ccttttgctc acatgtt
//
