[The description below was written by a language model from this plasmid's Addgene catalogue record and the feature table of its GenBank file.]
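Description:
LA802: pMVP (L3-L2) AID + WPRE is a Gateway entry plasmid from the pMVP modular cloning platform, built on the Invitrogen pDONR221 P3-P2 backbone. It is a small circular synthetic construct of 3447 bp, maintained in E. coli through a high-copy ColE1/pUC-type origin and selected with kanamycin via the aph(3')-Ia resistance gene. As is usual for pDONR-derived entry clones, rrnB T1 and T2 terminators sit upstream of the recombination cassette to insulate it from read-through transcription. M13 forward and reverse primer sites, plus a T7 promoter on the far side, flank the cassette for sequence verification.

The payload is an 892 bp synthetic insert lying between attL3 and attL2 sites, which places the module in the final position of a 3- or 4-component MultiSite Gateway Pro LR assembly. It contains no promoter of its own. It encodes a mini-AID, the minimal auxin-inducible degron derived from Arabidopsis thaliana IAA17, followed by the woodchuck hepatitis virus posttranscriptional regulatory element (WPRE). When recombined downstream of an entry clone carrying a gene of interest, the degron is fused to the C-terminus of that protein, so that adding auxin triggers its degradation in cells that also express the TIR1 F-box protein. The WPRE then lies in the 3′ untranslated region, where it enhances transcript processing and expression. The record states that this version is intended for lentiviral destination vectors. A short Factor Xa site annotated on the reverse strand within the WPRE is most likely an incidental sequence match by the annotation software rather than a functional element.
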