Addgene plasmid #121794: LA802: pMVP (L3-L2) AID + WPRE
Purpose: pMVP L3-L2 entry plasmid, contains AID + WPRE for 3- or 4-component MultiSite Gateway Pro assembly. Allows fusion of minimal C-term AID domain (activated by auxin) to gene in lentivirus vectors
Depositing lab: Christopher Newgard. Depositing organization: Duke University. Publication: Creation of versatile cloning platforms for transgene expression and dCas9-based epigenome editing. Haldeman JM, Conway AE, Arlotto ME, Slentz DH, Muoio DM, Becker TC, Newgard CB. Nucleic Acids Res. 2018 Dec 27. pii: 5264291. doi: 10.1093/nar/gky1286. PubMed 30590691.
Backbone
  Vector backbone: pDONR221 P3-P2
  Backbone manufacturer: Invitrogen
  Backbone size w/o insert (bp): 2555
  Vector type: Synthetic Biology ; pMVP Gateway Entry Plasmid
Growth in bacteria
  Bacterial resistance: Kanamycin, 50 μg/mL
  Growth temperature: 37°C
  Growth strain: DH5alpha
  Copy number: High Copy
Gene/Insert
  Gene/Insert name: AID + WPRE
  Species: Synthetic
  Insert size (bp): 892
  Cloning method: Gateway Cloning
  Sequencing primers: 5′ M13F; 3′ M13R
Terms and licenses: Academic/Nonprofit Terms; Industry Terms: Not Available to Industry
Depositor comments: Minimal auxin-inducible degron (AID) sequence derived from PMID: 27052166.
How to cite: LA802: pMVP (L3-L2) AID + WPRE was a gift from Christopher Newgard (Addgene plasmid # 121794 ; http://n2t.net/addgene:121794 ; RRID:Addgene_121794)
